>Addgene plasmid #157072 | pD649-HAsp-CEACAM19-COMP5AP-AviTag-9xHis | depositor full sequence | sequence record 303253 | Full Sequence
TTTCAATATTATTGAAGCATTTATCAGGGTTATTGTCTCATGAGCGGATACATATTTGAATGTATTTAGA
AAAATAAACAAATAGGGGTCAGTGTTACAACCAATTAACCAATTCTGAACATTATCGCGAGCCCATTTAT
ACCTGAATATGGCTCATAACACCCCTTGCTCATGACCAAAATCCCTTAACGTGAGTTACGCGCGCGTCGT
TCCACTGAGCGTCAGACCCCGTAGAAAAGATCAAAGGATCTTCTTGAGATCCTTTTTTTCTGCGCGTAAT
CTGCTGCTTGCAAACAAAAAAACCACCGCTACCAGCGGTGGTTTGTTTGCCGGATCAAGAGCTACCAACT
CTTTTTCCGAAGGTAACTGGCTTCAGCAGAGCGCAGATACCAAATACTGTTCTTCTAGTGTAGCCGTAGT
TAGCCCACCACTTCAAGAACTCTGTAGCACCGCCTACATACCTCGCTCTGCTAATCCTGTTACCAGTGGC
TGCTGCCAGTGGCGATAAGTCGTGTCTTACCGGGTTGGACTCAAGACGATAGTTACCGGATAAGGCGCAG
CGGTCGGGCTGAACGGGGGGTTCGTGCACACAGCCCAGCTTGGAGCGAACGACCTACACCGAACTGAGAT
ACCTACAGCGTGAGCTATGAGAAAGCGCCACGCTTCCCGAAGGGAGAAAGGCGGACAGGTATCCGGTAAG
CGGCAGGGTCGGAACAGGAGAGCGCACGAGGGAGCTTCCAGGGGGAAACGCCTGGTATCTTTATAGTCCT
GTCGGGTTTCGCCACCTCTGACTTGAGCGTCGATTTTTGTGATGCTCGTCAGGGGGGCGGAGCCTATGGA
AAAACGCCAGCAACGCGGCCTTTTTACGGTTCCTGGCCTTTTGCTGGCCTTTTGCTCACATGTTCTTTCC
TGCGTTATCCCCTGATTCTGTGGATAACCGTATTACCGCCTTTGAGTGAGCTGATACCGCTCGCCGCAGC
CGAACGACCGAGCGCAGCGAGTCAGTGAGCGAGGAAGCGGAAGGCGAGAGTAGGGAACTGCCAGGCATCA
AACTAAGCAGAAGGCCCCTGACGGATGGCCTTTTTGCGTTTCTACAAACTCTTTCTGTGTTGTAAAACGA
CGGCCAGTCTTAAGCTCGGGCCCCCTGGGCGGTTCTGATAACGAGTAATCGTTAATCCGCAAATAACGTA
AAAACCCGCTTCGGCGGGTTTTTTTATGGGGGGAGTTTAGGGAAAGAGCATTTGTCAGAATATTTAAGGG
CGCCTGTCACTTTGCTTGATATATGAGAATTATTTAACCTTATAAATGAGAAAAAAGCAACGCACTTTAA
ATAAGATACGTTGCTTTTTCGATTGATGAACACCTATAATTAAACTATTCATCTATTATTTATGATTTTT
TGTATATACAATATTTCTAGTTTGTTAAAGAGAATTAAGAAAATAAATCTCGAAAATAATAAAGGGAAAA
TCAGTTTTTGATATCAAAATTATACATGTCAACGATAATACAAAATATAATACAAACTATAAGATGTTAT
CAGTATTTATTATCATTTAGAATAAATTTTGTGTCGCCCTTAATTGTGAGCGGATAACAATTACGAGCTT
CATGCACAGTGGCGTTGACTCAATATTGGCCATTAGCCATATTATTCATTGGTTATATAGCATAAATCAA
TATTGGCTATTGGCCATTGCATACGTTGTATCTATATCATAATATGTACATTTATATTGGCTCATGTCCA
ATATGACCGCCATGTTGGCATTGATTATTGACTAGTTATTAATAGTAATCAATTACGGGGTCATTAGTTC
ATAGCCCATATATGGAGTTCCGCGTTACATAACTTACGGTAAATGGCCCGCCTGGCTGACCGCCCAACGA
CCCCCGCCCATTGACGTCAATAATGACGTATGTTCCCATAGTAACGCCAATAGGGACTTTCCATTGACGT
CAATGGGTGGAGTATTTACGGTAAACTGCCCACTTGGCAGTACATCAAGTGTATCATATGCCAAGTACGC
CCCCTATTGACGTCAATGACGGTAAATGGCCCGCCTGGCATTATGCCCAGTACATGACCTTATGGGACTT
TCCTACTTGGCAGTACATCTACGTATTAGTCATCGCTATTACCATGGTGATGCGGTTTTGGCAGTACATC
AATGGGCGTGGATAGCGGTTTGACTCACGGGGATTTCCAAGTCTCCACCCCATTGACGTCAATGGGAGTT
TGTTTTGGCACCAAAATCAACGGGACTTTCCAAAATGTCGTAACAACTCCGCCCCATTGACGCAAATGGG
CGGTAGGCGTGTACGGTGGGAGGTCTATATAAGCAGAGCTCGTTTAGTGAACCGTCAGATCGCCTGGAGA
CGCCATCCACGCTGTTTTGACCTCCATAGAAGACACCGGGACCGATCCAGCCTCCGCGGCCGGGAACGGT
GCATTGGAACGCGGATTCCCCGTGCCAAGAGTGACGTAAGTACCGCCTATAGAGTCTATAGGCCCACCCC
CTTGGCTTCGTTAGAACGCGGCTACAATTAATACATAACCTTATGTATCATACACATACGATTTAGGTGA
CACTATAGAATAACATCCACTTTGCCTTTCTCTCCACAGGTGTCCACTCCCAGGTCCAACTGCACCTCGG
TTCTATCGAAAACGCGCCTGCTAGCGCCACCATGAAGACCATCATTGCCCTGAGCTACATCTTCTGCCTG
GTGTTCGCTGCGGCCGCCGCTCTGTATATCCAGAAGATTCCTGAGCAGCCCCAGAAGAACCAGGACCTGC
TGCTGTCTGTTCAGGGCGTGCCCGATACCTTCCAGGACTTCAACTGGTATCTGGGCGAAGAGACATACGG
CGGCACCCGGCTGTTTACCTACATTCCTGGAATCCAGAGGCCTCAGCGCGACGGATCTGCTATGGGCCAG
CGCGATATCGTGGGCTTCCCTAATGGCTCCATGCTGCTGAGAAGGGCCCAGCCTACAGATAGCGGAACAT
ACCAGGTGGCCATCACCATCAACAGCGAGTGGACCATGAAGGCCAAGACAGAGGTGCAGGTCGCCGAGAA
GAACAAAGAGCTGCCCAGCACACATCTGCCCACCAATGCCGGTGGCGCGCCGGAAGATCAAGTTGATCCA
AGATTGATTGATGGCAAGGGCGGATCTCTGGAGGTGCTGTTCCAGGGACCAGGCGGAAGCGGCAATCCCG
GCGGCGATCTGGCCCCCCAGATGCTGCGCGAGCTGCAGGAGACCAATGCCGCCCTGCAGGACGTGCGCGA
GCTGCTGCGCCACCGCGTGAAGGAGATCACCTTCCTGAAGAACACCGTGATGGAGTGCGACGCCTGCGGT
ATGCAGCCCTCTAGAGGCTCCGGCTCCATCATCCCAGTTGAGGAGGAGAACCCGGACTTCTGGAACCGCG
AGGCAGCCGAGGCCCTGGGTGCCGCCAAGAAGCTGCAGCCTGCACAGACAGCCGCCAAGAACCTCATCAT
CTTCCTGGGCGATGGGATGGGGGTGTCTACGGTGACAGCTGCCAGGATCCTAAAAGGGCAGAAGAAGGAC
AAACTGGGGCCTGAGATACCCCTGGCCATGGACCGCTTCCCATATGTGGCTCTGTCCAAGACATACAATG
TAGACAAACATGTGCCAGACAGTGGAGCCACAGCCACGGCCTACCTGTGCGGGGTCAAGGGCAACTTCCA
GACCATTGGCTTGAGTGCAGCCGCCCGCTTTAACCAGTGCAACACGACACGCGGCAACGAGGTCATCTCC
GTGATGAATCGGGCCAAGAAAGCAGGGAAGTCAGTGGGAGTGGTAACCACCACACGAGTGCAGCACGCCT
CGCCAGCCGGCACCTACGCCCACACGGTGAACCGCAACTGGTACTCGGACGCCGACGTGCCTGCCTCGGC
CCGCCAGGAGGGGTGCCAGGACATCGCTACGCAGCTCATCTCCAACATGGACATTGACGTGATCCTAGGT
GGAGGCCGAAAGTACATGTTTCGCATGGGAACCCCAGACCCTGAGTACCCAGATGACTACAGCCAAGGTG
GGACCAGGCTGGACGGGAAGAATCTGGTGCAGGAATGGCTGGCGAAGCGCCAGGGTGCCCGGTATGTGTG
GAACCGCACTGAGCTCATGCAGGCTTCCCTGGACCCGTCTGTGACCCATCTCATGGGTCTCTTTGAGCCT
GGAGACATGAAATACGAGATCCACCGAGACTCCACACTGGACCCCTCCCTGATGGAGATGACAGAGGCTG
CCCTGCGCCTGCTGAGCAGGAACCCCCGCGGCTTCTTCCTCTTCGTGGAGGGTGGTCGCATCGACCATGG
TCATCATGAAAGCAGGGCTTACCGGGCACTGACTGAGACGATCATGTTCGACGACGCCATTGAGAGGGCG
GGCCAGCTCACCAGCGAGGAGGACACGCTGAGCCTCGTCACTGCCGACCACTCCCACGTCTTCTCCTTCG
GAGGCTACCCCCTGCGAGGGAGCTCCATCTTCGGGCTGGCCCCTGGCAAGGCCCGGGACAGGAAGGCCTA
CACGGTCCTCCTATACGGAAACGGTCCAGGCTATGTGCTCAAGGACGGCGCCCGGCCGGATGTTACCGAG
AGCGAGAGCGGGAGCCCCGAGTATCGGCAGCAGTCAGCAGTGCCCCTGGACGAAGAGACCCACGCAGGCG
AGGACGTGGCGGTGTTCGCGCGCGGCCCGCAGGCGCACCTGGTTCACGGCGTGCAGGAGCAGACCTTCAT
AGCGCACGTCATGGCCTTCGCCGCCTGCCTGGAGCCCTACACCGCCTGCGACCTGGCGCCCCCCGCCGGC
ACCACCGACGCCGCGCACCCGGGTGGCGGAGGACTGAACGACATCTTCGAGGCTCAGAAAATCGAATGGC
ACGAACATCACCATCACCATCACCATCACCATTAAGGCCGGCCTGTAGTCACTGGCACAACGCGTTACCC
GGTAAGCCAATCGGGTATACACGGTCGTCATACTGCAGACAGGGTTCTTCTACTTTGCAAGATAGTCTTG
AGTAGTAAAATAAATAGATAGAGAAAATCAGCCTCGACTGTGCCTTCTAGTTGCCAGCCATCTGTTGTTT
GCCCCTCCCCCGTGCCTTCCTTGACCCTGGAAGGTGCCACTCCCACTGTCCTTTCCTAATAAAATGAGGA
AATTGCATCACAACACTCAACCCTATCTCGGTCTATTCTTTTGATTTATAAGGGATTTTGCCGATTTCGG
CCTATTGGTTAAAAAATGAGCTGATTTAACAAAAATTTAACGCGAATTAATTCTGTGGAATGTGTGTCAG
TTAGGGTGTGGAAAGTCCCCAGGCTCCCCAGCAGGCAGAAGTATGCAAAGCATGCATCTCAATTAGTCAG
CAACCAGGTGTGGAAAGTCCCCAGGCTCCCCAGCAGGCAGAAGTATGCAAAGCATGCATCTCAATTAGTC
AGCAACCATAGTCCCGCCCCTAACTCCGCCCATCCCGCCCCTAACTCCGCCCAGTTCCGCCCATTCTCCG
CCCCATGGCTGACTAATTTTTTTTATTTATGCAGAGGCCGAGGCCGCCTCTGCCTCTGAGCTATTCCAGA
AGTAGTGAGGAGGCTTTTTTGGAGGCCTAGGCTTTTGCAAAAAGCTCCCGGGAGCTTGTATATCCATTTT
CGGATCTGATCAGCACGTGTTGACAATTAATCATCGGCATAGTATATCGGCATAGTATAATACGACAAGG
TGAGGAACTAAACCATGACCGAGTACAAGCCCACGGTGCGCCTCGCCACCCGCGACGACGTCCCCAGGGC
CGTACGCACCCTCGCCGCCGCGTTCGCCGACTACCCCGCCACGCGCCACACCGTCGATCCGGACCGCCAC
ATCGAGCGGGTCACCGAGCTGCAAGAACTCTTCCTCACGCGCGTCGGGCTCGACATCGGCAAGGTGTGGG
TCGCGGACGACGGCGCCGCGGTGGCGGTCTGGACCACGCCGGAGAGCGTCGAAGCGGGGGCGGTGTTCGC
CGAGATCGGCCCGCGCATGGCCGAGTTGAGCGGTTCCCGGCTGGCCGCGCAGCAACAGATGGAAGGCCTC
CTGGCGCCGCACCGGCCCAAGGAGCCCGCGTGGTTCCTGGCCACCGTCGGCGTCTCGCCCGACCACCAGG
GCAAGGGTCTGGGCAGCGCCGTCGTGCTCCCCGGAGTGGAGGCGGCCGAGCGCGCCGGGGTGCCCGCCTT
CCTGGAGACATCCGCGCCCCGCAACCTCCCCTTCTACGAGCGGCTCGGCTTCACCGTCACCGCCGACGTC
GAGGTGCCCGAAGGACCGCGCACCTGGTGCATGACCCGCAAGCCCGGTGCCTGACACGTGCTACGAGATT
TCGATTCCACCGCCGCCTTCTATGAAAGGTTGGGCTTCGGAATCGTTTTCCGGGACGCCGGCTGGATGAT
CCTCCAGCGCGGGGATCTCATGCTGGAGTTCTTCGCCCACCCCAACTTGTTTATTGCAGCTTATAATGGT
TACAAATAAAGCAATAGCATCACAAATTTCACAAATAAAGCATTTTTTTCACTGCATTCTAGTTGTGGTT
TGTCCAAACTCATCAATGTATCTTATCATGTCTGTATACCGTCGACCTCTAGCTAGAGCTTGGCGTAATC
ATGGTCATTACCAATGCTTAATCAGTGAGGCACCTATCTCAGCGATCTGTCTATTTCGTTCATCCATAGT
TGCCTGACTCCCCGTCGTGTAGATAACTACGATACGGGAGGGCTTACCATCTGGCCCCAGCGCTGCGATG
ATACCGCGAGAACCACGCTCACCGGCTCCGGATTTATCAGCAATAAACCAGCCAGCCGGAAGGGCCGAGC
GCAGAAGTGGTCCTGCAACTTTATCCGCCTCCATCCAGTCTATTAATTGTTGCCGGGAAGCTAGAGTAAG
TAGTTCGCCAGTTAATAGTTTGCGCAACGTTGTTGCCATCGCTACAGGCATCGTGGTGTCACGCTCGTCG
TTTGGTATGGCTTCATTCAGCTCCGGTTCCCAACGATCAAGGCGAGTTACATGATCCCCCATGTTGTGCA
AAAAAGCGGTTAGCTCCTTCGGTCCTCCGATCGTTGTCAGAAGTAAGTTGGCCGCAGTGTTATCACTCAT
GGTTATGGCAGCACTGCATAATTCTCTTACTGTCATGCCATCCGTAAGATGCTTTTCTGTGACTGGTGAG
TACTCAACCAAGTCATTCTGAGAATAGTGTATGCGGCGACCGAGTTGCTCTTGCCCGGCGTCAATACGGG
ATAATACCGCGCCACATAGCAGAACTTTAAAAGTGCTCATCATTGGAAAACGTTCTTCGGGGCGAAAACT
CTCAAGGATCTTACCGCTGTTGAGATCCAGTTCGATGTAACCCACTCGTGCACCCAACTGATCTTCAGCA
TCTTTTACTTTCACCAGCGTTTCTGGGTGAGCAAAAACAGGAAGGCAAAATGCCGCAAAAAAGGGAATAA
GGGCGACACGGAAATGTTGAATACTCATATTCTTCCTT
Features (pLannotate 1.2.2; 24 found; start..end, strand, type, name):
    119..143     -  CDS            KanR (fragment): aminoglycoside phosphotransferase; aph(3')-Ia; confers resistance to kanamycin
    254..842     +  rep_origin     ori: high-copy-number ColE1/pMB1/pBR322/pUC origin of replication
   1067..1084    +  terminator     rrnB T2 terminator (fragment): transcription terminator T2 from the E. coli rrnB gene
   1109..1128    -  CDS            lacZα (fragment): LacZα fragment of β-galactosidase; lacZ fragment
   1584..1600    +  protein_bind   lac operator: The lac repressor binds to the lac operator to inhibit transcription in E. coli. This inhibition can be relieved by adding lactose or isopropyl-β-D-thiogalactopyranoside (IPTG). lac repressor encoded by lacI
   1843..2146    +  enhancer       CMV enhancer: human cytomegalovirus immediate early enhancer
   2147..2350    +  promoter       CMV promoter: human cytomegalovirus (CMV) immediate early promoter
   2486..2529    +  intron         CMV intron (fragment): modified intron A from human cytomegalovirus
   2581..2599    +  promoter       SP6 promoter: promoter for bacteriophage SP6 RNA polymerase
   2603..2640    +  CDS            IgH signal sequence (fragment): signal sequence from the mouse immunoglobulin heavy chain variable region
   2746..3123    +  CDS            CEACAM19 (fragment): CEA19_HUMAN - Also known as CEAL1. Experimental evidence at transcript level: Swiss-Prot protein existence level 2. From Homo sapiens (Human).
   3220..3399    +  CDS            Comp (fragment): COMP_RAT - Experimental evidence at protein level: Swiss-Prot protein existence level 1. May play a role in the structural integrity of cartilage via its interaction with other extracellular matrix proteins such as the collagens and fibronectin. Can mediate the interaction of chondrocytes with the cartilage extracellular matrix through interaction with cell surface integrin receptors. Could play a role in the pathogenesis of osteoarthritis. Potent suppressor of apoptosis in both primary chondrocytes and transformed cells. Suppresses apoptosis by blocking the activation of caspase-3 and by indu
   3387..4839    +  CDS            SEAP (fragment): secreted alkaline phosphatase from human placenta The natural enzyme has a C-terminal transmembrane sequence that is replaced by a GPI anchor.
   4864..4905    +  CDS            AviTag™ (fragment): peptide tag that allows for enzymatic biotinylation
   4909..4932    +  CDS            8xHis: 8xHis affinity tag
   5078..5189    +  polyA_signal   bGH poly(A) signal: bovine growth hormone polyadenylation signal
   5190..5298    +  rep_origin     f1 ori (fragment): f1 bacteriophage origin of replication; arrow indicates direction of (+) strand synthesis
   5312..5641    +  promoter       SV40 promoter: SV40 enhancer and early promoter
   5689..5736    +  promoter       EM7 promoter: synthetic bacterial promoter&nbsp
   5755..6354    +  CDS            PuroR (fragment): puromycin N-acetyltransferase; pac from Streptomyces; confers resistance to puromycin
   6364..6489    +  CDS            ble (fragment): BLE_KLEPN - Experimental evidence at protein level: Swiss-Prot protein existence level 1. Binding protein with a strong affinity to the bleomycin family of antibiotics. Binds to CL990; an antimitotic-antibiotic compound. From Klebsiella pneumoniae.
   6484..6605    +  polyA_signal   SV40 poly(A) signal: SV40 polyadenylation signal
   6658..7518    -  CDS            AmpR: β-lactamase; bla; confers resistance to ampicillin, carbenicillin, and related antibiotics
   7521..89      -  promoter       AmpR promoter (fragment) (across the origin): bla
