[The description below was written by a language model from this plasmid's Addgene catalogue record and pLannotate feature annotations shown in this document.]
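Description:
pD649-HAsp-CEACAM19-COMP5AP-AviTag-9xHis is a mammalian expression plasmid built on the pD649 backbone for producing a secreted, pentamerised form of the extracellular domain of human CEACAM19 (also called CEAL1). In bacteria it is maintained at high copy through a ColE1/pUC-type origin and selected with ampicillin via a complete β-lactamase gene. The short kanamycin-resistance, lacZα, rrnB terminator and f1 ori hits in the annotation are only fragments, probably backbone remnants rather than functional parts. The depositor notes that some plasmids in this collection may carry an IS4-like transposase element upstream of the CMV promoter; none is annotated in this record.

Expression is driven by the CMV immediate-early enhancer and promoter, followed by a fragment of CMV intron A and an SP6 promoter, which could also support in vitro transcription. The open reading frame begins with a signal peptide, named HAsp in the construct title and partly matched by the annotation software to an immunoglobulin heavy chain leader. This directs the protein into the secretory pathway. The 375 bp CEACAM19 ectodomain sits between retained NotI and AscI sites and is fused at its C-terminus to a segment of rat cartilage oligomeric matrix protein, consistent with its pentamerising coiled coil, and then to human placental alkaline phosphatase, an AviTag for enzymatic biotinylation and a polyhistidine tag (9xHis by name, annotated as 8xHis). A bGH polyadenylation signal ends the unit. A separate SV40/EM7-driven cassette carries a puromycin resistance gene, annotated as a fragment, with a partial ble match and an SV40 poly(A) signal.

The pentameric fusion raises binding avidity and provides an enzymatic readout, which suits its use as a soluble reagent for detecting weak receptor–ligand interactions in the associated human IgSF cell-surface interactome screen.
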