Addgene plasmid #157072: pD649-HAsp-CEACAM19-COMP5AP-AviTag-9xHis
Purpose: Mammalian expression of cell-surface protein extracellular domain fused to COMP5AP-AviTag-9xHis. Protein is secreted from cells.
Depositing lab: Chris Garcia. Depositing organization: Stanford University. Publication: A Human IgSF Cell-Surface Interactome Reveals a Complex Network of Protein-Protein Interactions. Wojtowicz WM, Vielmetter J, Fernandes RA, Siepe DH, Eastman CL, Chisholm GB, Cox S, Klock H, Anderson PW, Rue SM, Miller JJ, Glaser SM, Bragstad ML, Vance J, Lam AW, Lesley SA, Zinn K, Garcia KC. Cell. 2020 Aug 20;182(4):1027-1043.e17. doi: 10.1016/j.cell.2020.07.025. PubMed 32822567.
Backbone
  Vector backbone: pD649
  Backbone size w/o insert (bp): 7153
  Vector type: Mammalian Expression
Growth in bacteria
  Bacterial resistance: Ampicillin, 100 μg/mL
  Growth temperature: 37°C
  Growth strain: DH5alpha
  Copy number: High Copy
Gene/Insert
  Gene/Insert name: CEACAM19 (alt name: CEA19)
  Species: H. sapiens (human)
  Insert size (bp): 375
  Entrez Gene: CEACAM19 (a.k.a. CEAL1, MGC105097)
  Promoter: CMV/SP6
  Tag / fusion protein: COMP5AP-AviTag-9xHis (C terminal on backbone)
  Cloning method: Restriction Enzyme; 5′ cloning site GCGGCCGC (not destroyed); 3′ cloning site GGCGCGCC (not destroyed)
  Sequencing primers: 5′ ATTTAGGTGACACTATAG; 3′ CGTCGCACTCCATCACGGTG
Resource information
  A portion of this plasmid was derived from a plasmid made by: synthesis by ThermoFisher
Terms and licenses: Academic/Nonprofit Terms; Industry Terms: Not Available to Industry
Depositor comments: Some plasmids in this collection may have an IS4-like element ISVsa5 family transposase upstream of the CMV promoter.
How to cite: pD649-HAsp-CEACAM19-COMP5AP-AviTag-9xHis was a gift from Chris Garcia (Addgene plasmid # 157072 ; http://n2t.net/addgene:157072 ; RRID:Addgene_157072)
