>Addgene plasmid #157072 | pD649-HAsp-CEACAM19-COMP5AP-AviTag-9xHis | depositor partial sequence | sequence record 303254 | insert (extracellular domain)
GCTCTGTATATCCAGAAGATTCCTGAGCAGCCCCAGAAGAACCAGGACCTGCTGCTGTCTGTTCAGGGCG
TGCCCGATACCTTCCAGGACTTCAACTGGTATCTGGGCGAAGAGACATACGGCGGCACCCGGCTGTTTAC
CTACATTCCTGGAATCCAGAGGCCTCAGCGCGACGGATCTGCTATGGGCCAGCGCGATATCGTGGGCTTC
CCTAATGGCTCCATGCTGCTGAGAAGGGCCCAGCCTACAGATAGCGGAACATACCAGGTGGCCATCACCA
TCAACAGCGAGTGGACCATGAAGGCCAAGACAGAGGTGCAGGTCGCCGAGAAGAACAAAGAGCTGCCCAG
CACACATCTGCCCACCAATGCCGGT
